>Addgene plasmid #171350 | pFTK078 | addgene full sequence | sequence record 365616 | Addgene NGS Result
GTGGCTCTTCAGTGGACGAAAGGGCCTCGTGATACGCCTATTTTTATAGGTTAATGTCATGATAATAATG
GTTTCTTAGACGTCAGGTGGCACTTTTCGGGGAAATGTGCGCGGAACCCCTATTTGTTTATTTTTCTAAA
TACATTCAAATATGTATCCGCTCATGAGACAATAACCCTGATAAATGCTTCAATAATATTGAAAAAGGAA
GAGTATGCGCTCACGCAACTGGTCCAGAACCTTGACCGAACGCAGCGGTGGTAACGGCGCAGTGGCGGTT
TTCATGGCTTGTTATGACTGTTTTTTTTTGGGGTACAGTCTATGCCTCGGGCATCCAAGCAGCAAGCGCG
TTACGCCGTGGGTCGATGTTTGATGTTATGGAGCAGCAACGATGTTACGCAGCAGGGCAGTCGCCCTAAA
ACAAAGTTAAACATCATGAGGGAAGCGGTGATCGCCGAAGTATCGACTCAACTATCAGAGGTAGTTGGCG
TCATCGAGCGCCATCTCGAACCGACGTTGCTGGCCGTACATTTGTACGGCTCCGCAGTGGATGGCGGCCT
GAAGCCACACAGCGATATTGATTTGCTGGTTACGGTGACCGTAAGGCTTGATGAAACAACGCGGCGAGCT
TTGATCAACGACCTTTTGGAAACTTCGGCTTCCCCTGGAGAGAGCGAGATTCTCCGCGCTGTAGAAGTCA
CCATTGTTGTGCACGACGACATCATTCCGTGGCGTTATCCAGCTAAGCGCGAACTGCAATTTGGAGAATG
GCAGCGCAATGACATTCTTGCAGGTATCTTCGAGCCAGCCACGATCGACATTGATCTGGCTATCTTGCTG
ACAAAAGCAAGAGAACATAGCGTTGCCTTGGTAGGTCCAGCGGCGGAGGAACTCTTTGATCCGGTTCCTG
AACAGGATCTATTTGAGGCGCTAAATGAAACCTTAACGCTATGGAACTCGCCGCCCGACTGGGCTGGCGA
TGAGCGAAATGTAGTGCTTACGTTGTCCCGCATTTGGTACAGCGCAGTAACCGGCAAAATCGCGCCGAAG
GATGTCGCTGCCGACTGGGCAATGGAGCGCCTGCCGGCCCAGTATCAGCCCGTCATACTTGAAGCTAGAC
AGGCTTATCTTGGACAAGAAGAAGATCGCTTGGCCTCGCGCGCAGATCAGTTGGAAGAATTTGTCCATTA
CGTAAAAGGCGAGATCACCAAGGTAGTCGGCAAATAACTGTCAGACCAAGTTTACTCATATATACTTTAG
ATTGATTTAAAACTTCATTTTTAATTTAAAAGGATCTAGGTGAAGATCCTTTTTGATAATCTCATGACCA
AAATCCCTTAACGTGAGTTTTCGTTCCACTGAGCGTCAGACCCCGTAGAAAAGATCAAAGGATCTTCTTG
AGATCCTTTTTTTCTGCGCGTAATCTGCTGCTTGCAAACAAAAAAACCACCGCTACCAGCGGTGGTTTGT
TTGCCGGATCAAGAGCTACCAACTCTTTTTCCGAAGGTAACTGGCTTCAGCAGAGCGCAGATACCAAATA
CTGTTCTTCTAGTGTAGCCGTAGTTAGGCCACCACTTCAAGAACTCTGTAGCACCGCCTACATACCTCGC
TCTGCTAATCCTGTTACCAGTGGCTGCTGCCAGTGGCGATAAGTCGTGTCTTACCGGGTTGGACTCAAGA
CGATAGTTACCGGATAAGGCGCAGCGGTCGGGCTGAACGGGGGGTTCGTGCACACAGCCCAGCTTGGAGC
GAACGACCTACACCGAACTGAGATACCTACAGCGTGAGCTATGAGAAAGCGCCACGCTTCCCGAAGGGAG
AAAGGCGGACAGGTATCCGGTAAGCGGCAGGGTCGGAACAGGAGAGCGCACGAGGGAGCTTCCAGGGGGA
AACGCCTGGTATCTTTATAGTCCTGTCGGGTTTCGCCACCTCTGACTTGAGCGTCGATTTTTGTGATGCT
CGTCAGGGGGGCGGAGCCTATGGAAAAACGCCAGCAACGCGGCCTTTTTACGGTTCCTGGCCTTTTGCTG
GCCTTTTGCTCACATGTTCTTTCCTGCGTTATCCCCTGATTCTGTGGATAACCGTATTACCGCCTTTGAG
TGAGCTGATACCGCTCGCCGCAGCCGAACGACCGAGCGCAGCGAGTCAGTGAGCGAGGAAGCGGAAGAGC
GCCCAATACGCAAACCGCCTCTCCCCGCGCGTTGGCCGATTCATTAATCACTCTGTGGTCTCAGCTTGAG
TTCTGTAGCGAAGTCAGGACCTTTGTCCGCGCTTCCTTGATCCTGCGCGGGGCTGCCGTCATCTCTGGTT
TCTGATATGGTATTCAGCTATACTGTCACTCGAAGTCCTATAACTCTCTTACTAGCAATATGCTTAGCCA
AGAACTATATCAGGAGAGTTTTACTAAACAGGATCTCTCAATAACATGGAGTAGCCTGGCAATTATAAAT
CTAGTATTAAATCTAGTACTAACTCGATAGATATAGGGCTTTTCTGGCGAATGCCTGTATGGTAGCTGGA
ACTCGCACTGCTGCAGGACGCTTGAGACCACGAA
Features (pLannotate 1.2.2; 6 found; start..end, strand, type, name):
    110..214     +  promoter       AmpR promoter: bla
    205..285     -  CDS            int (fragment): INT2_ECOLX - Protein inferred from homology: Swiss-Prot protein existence level 3. Putative integrase believed to be involved in the insertion of antibiotic resistance genes into plasmids and transposons. From Escherichia coli.
    373..429     +  CDS            GmR (fragment): gentamycin acetyltransferase; aacC1; confers resistance to gentamycin
    436..1224    +  CDS            aadA: S3AD_ECOLX - Experimental evidence at protein level: Swiss-Prot protein existence level 1. Mediates bacterial resistance to the antibiotics streptomycin and spectinomycin. From Escherichia coli.
   1398..1986    +  rep_origin     ori: high-copy-number ColE1/pMB1/pBR322/pUC origin of replication
   2169..2218    +  CDS            lacI (fragment): lac repressor; lacI; The lac repressor binds to the lac operator to inhibit transcription in E. coli. This inhibition can be relieved by adding lactose or isopropyl-β-D-thiogalactopyranoside (IPTG).
