[The description below was written by a language model from this plasmid's Addgene catalogue record and pLannotate feature annotations shown in this document.]
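Description:
pFTK078 is a level 0 (LVL0) part plasmid from the Fungal Modular Cloning ToolKit, a synthetic biology collection for assembling expression constructs in filamentous fungi. It is built on the pICH41276 backbone, one of the standard MoClo entry vectors. The full sequence is small, at about 2.5 kb. The plasmid is maintained in E. coli at high copy number through a ColE1/pUC-type origin of replication. Selection is with spectinomycin, conferred by the aadA aminoglycoside adenylyltransferase gene, which appears to be driven by the annotated bla (AmpR) promoter lying upstream. The short integrase, gentamicin acetyltransferase and lacI fragments picked up by automated annotation are probably remnants carried along with the resistance cassette and backbone rather than functional genes.

The stored part is the TxlnA terminator, associated with locus ANIA_03613. The record lists its source only broadly as Penicillium, Aspergillus or other fungal sources. The terminator itself is not annotated in the feature table, which covers only backbone elements; it presumably lies in the unannotated region outside the marker and origin. The record also does not describe the flanking cloning sites or fusion overhangs. The plasmid contains no promoter or coding sequence for fungal expression, so it is not an expression vector in its own right despite the catalogue's vector-type labels. Instead it serves as a reusable building block. In modular cloning schemes of this kind, level 0 terminator parts are combined with promoter and coding sequence parts to form complete transcription units, which can then be assembled into multigene constructs for fungal engineering.
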