Addgene plasmid #171350: pFTK078
Purpose: Part Plasmid Entry Vector (LVL0) from the Fungal Modular Cloning ToolKit.
Depositing lab: Arnold Driessen. Depositing organization: University of Groningen. Publication: Modular Synthetic Biology Toolkit for Filamentous Fungi. Mozsik L, Pohl C, Meyer V, Bovenberg RAL, Nygard Y, Driessen AJM. ACS Synth Biol. 2021 Nov 2. doi: 10.1021/acssynbio.1c00260. PubMed 34726388.
Backbone
  Vector backbone: pICH41276
  Vector type: Bacterial Expression, Yeast Expression, Synthetic Biology
Growth in bacteria
  Bacterial resistance: Spectinomycin, 50 μg/mL
  Growth temperature: 37°C
  Growth strain: DH5alpha
  Copy number: High Copy
Gene/Insert
  Gene/Insert name: TxlnA ANIA_03613 terminator
  Species: Penicillium, Aspergillus, or other fungal sources
  Mutation: n/a
  Cloning method: Restriction Enzyme; 5′ cloning site Unknown (unknown if destroyed)
Terms and licenses: Academic/Nonprofit Terms; Industry Terms: Not Available to Industry
How to cite: pFTK078 was a gift from Arnold Driessen (Addgene plasmid # 171350 ; http://n2t.net/addgene:171350 ; RRID:Addgene_171350)
